Addgene plasmid #111047: mTalin2_R13-DD
Purpose: Plasmid expresses the talin2 rod domain R13 and the dimerisation domian DD.
Depositing lab: Ben Goult. Depositing organization: London and South East University Group (LASE). Publication: The tale of two talins - two isoforms to fine-tune integrin signalling. Gough RE, Goult BT. FEBS Lett. 2018 May 3. doi: 10.1002/1873-3468.13081. PubMed 29723415.
Backbone
  Vector backbone: pET151TOPO
  Backbone size w/o insert (bp): 5362
  Vector type: Bacterial Expression
Growth in bacteria
  Bacterial resistance: Ampicillin, 100 μg/mL
  Growth temperature: 37°C
  Growth strain: DH5alpha
  Copy number: High Copy
Gene/Insert
  Gene/Insert name: TLN2
  Species: M. musculus (mouse)
  Insert size (bp): 828
  Entrez Gene: Tln2 (a.k.a. 5730421P04Rik, mKIAA0320)
  Promoter: T7
  Tag / fusion protein: His Tag (N terminal on backbone)
  Cloning method: Unknown
Terms and licenses: Academic/Nonprofit Terms; Industry Terms: Not Available to Industry
How to cite: mTalin2_R13-DD was a gift from Ben Goult (Addgene plasmid # 111047 ; http://n2t.net/addgene:111047 ; RRID:Addgene_111047)
