[The description below was written by a language model from this plasmid's Addgene catalogue record and pLannotate feature annotations shown in this document.]
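Description:
mTalin2_R13-DD is a bacterial expression plasmid built on the pET151TOPO backbone for producing a C-terminal fragment of mouse talin2 (Tln2), comprising rod domain R13 and the adjacent dimerisation domain (DD). It is propagated in E. coli under ampicillin selection via a β-lactamase gene with its own promoter, and replicates from a ColE1/pBR322-type origin. The catalogue lists it as high copy, although the annotated sequence also carries the pBR322 rop gene and bom region, elements normally associated with reduced copy number. Several tetracycline-resistance fragments and a tet promoter fragment are backbone remnants rather than a working marker.

The expression cassette follows the standard pET layout. A T7 promoter is followed directly by a lac operator, then the T7 gene 10 ribosome binding site, the open reading frame and a T7 terminator. A lacI gene on the plasmid supplies the repressor, so transcription requires a host that provides T7 RNA polymerase and is induced with IPTG. The catalogue records an N-terminal His tag from the backbone. The feature table does not annotate the His tag itself but shows a V5 epitope and a TEV protease recognition site just upstream of the insert, which would allow affinity purification followed by tag removal. The talin2 region is annotated over about 740 bp by similarity to the human protein, whereas the catalogue gives a mouse insert of 828 bp. The short "SET1" hit before the terminator is probably vector-derived sequence.

The record states only that the plasmid expresses this talin2 fragment. Its design suits recombinant production of purified protein for biochemical or structural comparison of talin isoforms in integrin adhesion and signalling.
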