Features (pLannotate 1.2.2; 21 found; start..end, strand, type, name):
     75..93      +  promoter       T7 promoter: promoter for bacteriophage T7 RNA polymerase
     94..118     +  protein_bind   lac operator: The lac repressor binds to the lac operator to inhibit transcription in E. coli. This inhibition can be relieved by adding lactose or isopropyl-β-D-thiogalactopyranoside (IPTG). lac repressor encoded by lacI
    133..155     +  RBS            RBS: efficient ribosome binding site from bacteriophage T7 gene 10 (Olins and Rangwala, 1989)
    184..225     +  CDS            V5 tag: epitope tag from simian virus 5
    226..245     +  CDS            TEV site (fragment): tobacco etch virus (TEV) protease recognition and cleavage site
    247..987     +  CDS            TLN2 (fragment): TLN2_HUMAN - Also known as KIAA0320. Experimental evidence at protein level: Swiss-Prot protein existence level 1. As a major component of focal adhesion plaques that links integrin to the actin cytoskeleton, may play an important role in cell adhesion. Recruits PIP5K1C to focal adhesion plaques and strongly activates its kinase activity (By similarity). From Homo sapiens (Human).
   1010..1059    +  CDS            SET1 (fragment): solubility-enhancement tag derived from T7 phage gene 10B
   1067..1114    +  terminator     T7 terminator: transcription terminator for bacteriophage T7 RNA polymerase
   1137..1241    -  CDS            TcR (fragment): tetracycline efflux protein; tet; confers resistance to tetracycline
   1298..1321    -  promoter       tet promoter (fragment): E. coli promoter for tetracycline efflux protein gene
   1438..1542    +  promoter       AmpR promoter: bla
   1543..2403    +  CDS            AmpR: β-lactamase; bla; confers resistance to ampicillin, carbenicillin, and related antibiotics
   2574..3162    +  rep_origin     ori: high-copy-number ColE1/pMB1/pBR322/pUC origin of replication
   3348..3487    -  misc_feature   bom: basis of mobility region from pBR322
   3589..3780    -  CDS            rop: Rop protein, which maintains plasmids at low copy number; rop
   3797..4177    +  CDS            YPB1_ECOLX: Protein predicted: Swiss-Prot protein existence level 4. From Escherichia coli.
   4419..5043    -  CDS            TcR (fragment): tetracycline efflux protein; tet; confers resistance to tetracycline
   5058..5079    -  protein_bind   CAP binding site: CAP binding activates transcription in the presence of cAMP. E. coli catabolite activator protein
   5092..6174    -  CDS            lacI: lac repressor; lacI; The lac repressor binds to the lac operator to inhibit transcription in E. coli. This inhibition can be relieved by adding lactose or isopropyl-β-D-thiogalactopyranoside (IPTG).
   6175..6252    -  promoter       lacI promoter: lacI
   6260..53      -  CDS            TcR (fragment) (across the origin): tetracycline efflux protein; tet; confers resistance to tetracycline
>Addgene plasmid #111047 | mTalin2_R13-DD | addgene full sequence | sequence record 212964 | Addgene NGS Result
CCGCACCTGTGGCGCCGGTGATGCCGGCCACGATGCGTCCGGCGTAGAGGATCGAGATCTCGATCCCGCG
AAATTAATACGACTCACTATAGGGGAATTGTGAGCGGATAACAATTCCCCTCTAGAAATAATTTTGTTTA
ACTTTAAGAAGGAGATATACATATGCATCATCACCATCACCATGGTAAGCCTATCCCTAACCCTCTCCTC
GGTCTCGATTCTACGGAAAACCTGTATTTTCAGGGAATTGATCCCTTCACCGATCCGACCGTTATTGCAG
AAACCGAACTGCTGGGTGCAGCAGCAAGCATTGAAGCAGCAGCCAAAAAACTGGAACAGCTGAAACCGCG
TGCAAAACCGAAACAGGCAGATGAAACCCTGGATTTTGAAGAACAAATTCTGGAAGCCGCAAAAAGCATT
GCAGCCGCAACCAGCGCACTGGTTAAAAGCGCAAGCGCAGCACAGCGTGAACTGGTTGCACAGGGTAAAG
TTGGTAGCATTCCGGCAAATGCAGCAGATGATGGTCAGTGGTCACAGGGTCTGATTAGCGCAGCCCGTAT
GGTTGCAGCAGCGACCAGCAGCCTGTGTGAAGCAGCCAATGCAAGCGTTCAGGGTCATGCAAGCGAAGAA
AAACTGATTAGCAGCGCAAAACAGGTTGCAGCCAGCACCGCTCAGCTGCTGGTTGCATGTAAAGTTAAAG
CAGATCAGGATAGCGAAGCAATGAAACGTCTGCAGGCAGCAGGTAATGCAGTTAAACGTGCAAGCGATAA
TCTGGTTCGTGCAGCACAGAAAGCAGCATTTGGTAAAGCCGATGATGATGACGTTGTTGTGAAAACCAAA
TTTGTTGGTGGTATCGCACAGATTATTGCAGCACAAGAAGAGATGCTGAAAAAAGAACGCGAACTGGAAG
AAGCACGTAAAAAACTGGCCCAGATTCGTCAGCAGCAGTATAAATTCCTGCCGACAGAACTGCGTGAAGA
TGAAGGTTAAAAGGGCGAGCTCAGATCCGGCTGCTAACAAAGCCCGAAAGGAAGCTGAGTTGGCTGCTGC
CACCGCTGAGCAATAACTAGCATAACCCCTTGGGGCCTCTAAACGGGTCTTGAGGGGTTTTTTGCTGAAA
GGAGGAACTATATCCGGATATCCCGCAAGAGGCCCGGCAGTACCGGCATAACCAAGCCTATGCCTACAGC
ATCCAGGGTGACGGTGCCGAGGATGACGATGAGCGCATTGTTAGATTTCATACACGGTGCCTGACTGCGT
TAGCAATTTAACTGTGATAAACTACCGCATTAAAGCTAGCTTATCGATGATAAGCTGTCAAACATGAGAA
TTAATTCTTGAAGACGAAAGGGCCTCGTGATACGCCTATTTTTATAGGTTAATGTCATGATAATAATGGT
TTCTTAGACGTCAGGTGGCACTTTTCGGGGAAATGTGCGCGGAACCCCTATTTGTTTATTTTTCTAAATA
CATTCAAATATGTATCCGCTCATGAGACAATAACCCTGATAAATGCTTCAATAATATTGAAAAAGGAAGA
GTATGAGTATTCAACATTTCCGTGTCGCCCTTATTCCCTTTTTTGCGGCATTTTGCCTTCCTGTTTTTGC
TCACCCAGAAACGCTGGTGAAAGTAAAAGATGCTGAAGATCAGTTGGGTGCACGAGTGGGTTACATCGAA
CTGGATCTCAACAGCGGTAAGATCCTTGAGAGTTTTCGCCCCGAAGAACGTTTTCCAATGATGAGCACTT
TTAAAGTTCTGCTATGTGGCGCGGTATTATCCCGTGTTGACGCCGGGCAAGAGCAACTCGGTCGCCGCAT
ACACTATTCTCAGAATGACTTGGTTGAGTACTCACCAGTCACAGAAAAGCATCTTACGGATGGCATGACA
GTAAGAGAATTATGCAGTGCTGCCATAACCATGAGTGATAACACTGCGGCCAACTTACTTCTGACAACGA
TCGGAGGACCGAAGGAGCTAACCGCTTTTTTGCACAACATGGGGGATCATGTAACTCGCCTTGATCGTTG
GGAACCGGAGCTGAATGAAGCCATACCAAACGACGAGCGTGACACCACGATGCCTGCAGCAATGGCAACA
ACGTTGCGCAAACTATTAACTGGCGAACTACTTACTCTAGCTTCCCGGCAACAATTAATAGACTGGATGG
AGGCGGATAAAGTTGCAGGACCACTTCTGCGCTCGGCCCTTCCGGCTGGCTGGTTTATTGCTGATAAATC
TGGAGCCGGTGAGCGTGGGTCTCGCGGTATCATTGCAGCACTGGGGCCAGATGGTAAGCCCTCCCGTATC
GTAGTTATCTACACGACGGGGAGTCAGGCAACTATGGATGAACGAAATAGACAGATCGCTGAGATAGGTG
CCTCACTGATTAAGCATTGGTAACTGTCAGACCAAGTTTACTCATATATACTTTAGATTGATTTAAAACT
TCATTTTTAATTTAAAAGGATCTAGGTGAAGATCCTTTTTGATAATCTCATGACCAAAATCCCTTAACGT
GAGTTTTCGTTCCACTGAGCGTCAGACCCCGTAGAAAAGATCAAAGGATCTTCTTGAGATCCTTTTTTTC
TGCGCGTAATCTGCTGCTTGCAAACAAAAAAACCACCGCTACCAGCGGTGGTTTGTTTGCCGGATCAAGA
GCTACCAACTCTTTTTCCGAAGGTAACTGGCTTCAGCAGAGCGCAGATACCAAATACTGTCCTTCTAGTG
TAGCCGTAGTTAGGCCACCACTTCAAGAACTCTGTAGCACCGCCTACATACCTCGCTCTGCTAATCCTGT
TACCAGTGGCTGCTGCCAGTGGCGATAAGTCGTGTCTTACCGGGTTGGACTCAAGACGATAGTTACCGGA
TAAGGCGCAGCGGTCGGGCTGAACGGGGGGTTCGTGCACACAGCCCAGCTTGGAGCGAACGACCTACACC
GAACTGAGATACCTACAGCGTGAGCTATGAGAAAGCGCCACGCTTCCCGAAGGGAGAAAGGCGGACAGGT
ATCCGGTAAGCGGCAGGGTCGGAACAGGAGAGCGCACGAGGGAGCTTCCAGGGGGAAACGCCTGGTATCT
TTATAGTCCTGTCGGGTTTCGCCACCTCTGACTTGAGCGTCGATTTTTGTGATGCTCGTCAGGGGGGCGG
AGCCTATGGAAAAACGCCAGCAACGCGGCCTTTTTACGGTTCCTGGCCTTTTGCTGGCCTTTTGCTCACA
TGTTCTTTCCTGCGTTATCCCCTGATTCTGTGGATAACCGTATTACCGCCTTTGAGTGAGCTGATACCGC
TCGCCGCAGCCGAACGACCGAGCGCAGCGAGTCAGTGAGCGAGGAAGCGGAAGAGCGCCTGATGCGGTAT
TTTCTCCTTACGCATCTGTGCGGTATTTCACACCGCAATGGTGCACTCTCAGTACAATCTGCTCTGATGC
CGCATAGTTAAGCCAGTATACACTCCGCTATCGCTACGTGACTGGGTCATGGCTGCGCCCCGACACCCGC
CAACACCCGCTGACGCGCCCTGACGGGCTTGTCTGCTCCCGGCATCCGCTTACAGACAAGCTGTGACCGT
CTCCGGGAGCTGCATGTGTCAGAGGTTTTCACCGTCATCACCGAAACGCGCGAGGCAGCTGCGGTAAAGC
TCATCAGCGTGGTCGTGAAGCGATTCACAGATGTCTGCCTGTTCATCCGCGTCCAGCTCGTTGAGTTTCT
CCAGAAGCGTTAATGTCTGGCTTCTGATAAAGCGGGCCATGTTAAGGGCGGTTTTTTCCTGTTTGGTCAC
TGATGCCTCCGTGTAAGGGGGATTTCTGTTCATGGGGGTAATGATACCGATGAAACGAGAGAGGATGCTC
ACGATACGGGTTACTGATGATGAACATGCCCGGTTACTGGAACGTTGTGAGGGTAAACAACTGGCGGTAT
GGATGCGGCGGGACCAGAGAAAAATCACTCAGGGTCAATGCCAGCGCTTCGTTAATACAGATGTAGGTGT
TCCACAGGGTAGCCAGCAGCATCCTGCGATGCAGATCCGGAACATAATGGTGCAGGGCGCTGACTTCCGC
GTTTCCAGACTTTACGAAACACGGAAACCGAAGACCATTCATGTTGTTGCTCAGGTCGCAGACGTTTTGC
AGCAGCAGTCGCTTCACGTTCGCTCGCGTATCGGTGATTCATTCTGCTAACCAGTAAGGCAACCCCGCCA
GCCTAGCCGGGTCCTCAACGACAGGAGCACGATCATGCGCACCCGTGGCCAGGACCCAACGCTGCCCGAG
ATGCGCCGCGTGCGGCTGCTGGAGATGGCGGACGCGATGGATATGTTCTGCCAAGGGTTGGTTTGCGCAT
TCACAGTTCTCCGCAAGAATTGATTGGCTCCAATTCTTGGAGTGGTGAATCCGTTAGCGAGGTGCCGCCG
GCTTCCATTCAGGTCGAGGTGGCCCGGCTCCATGCACCGCGACGCAACGCGGGGAGGCAGACAAGGTATA
GGGCGGCGCCTACAATCCATGCCAACCCGTTCCATGTGCTCGCCGAGGCGGCATAAATCGCCGTGACGAT
CAGCGGTCCAATGATCGAAGTTAGGCTGGTAAGAGCCGCGAGCGATCCTTGAAGCTGTCCCTGATGGTCG
TCATCTACCTGCCTGGACAGCATGGCCTGCAACGCGGGCATCCCGATGCCGCCGGAAGCGAGAAGAATCA
TAATGGGGAAGGCCATCCAGCCTCGCGTCGCGAACGCCAGCAAGACGTAGCCCAGCGCGTCGGCCGCCAT
GCCGGCGATAATGGCCTGCTTCTCGCCGAAACGTTTGGTGGCGGGACCAGTGACGAAGGCTTGAGCGAGG
GCGTGCAAGATTCCGAATACCGCAAGCGACAGGCCGATCATCGTCGCGCTCCAGCGAAAGCGGTCCTCGC
CGAAAATGACCCAGAGCGCTGCCGGCACCTGTCCTACGAGTTGCATGATAAAGAAGACAGTCATAAGTGC
GGCGACGATAGTCATGCCCCGCGCCCACCGGAAGGAGCTGACTGGGTTGAAGGCTCTCAAGGGCATCGGT
CGAGATCCCGGTGCCTAATGAGTGAGCTAACTTACATTAATTGCGTTGCGCTCACTGCCCGCTTTCCAGT
CGGGAAACCTGTCGTGCCAGCTGCATTAATGAATCGGCCAACGCGCGGGGAGAGGCGGTTTGCGTATTGG
GCGCCAGGGTGGTTTTTCTTTTCACCAGTGAGACGGGCAACAGCTGATTGCCCTTCACCGCCTGGCCCTG
AGAGAGTTGCAGCAAGCGGTCCACGCTGGTTTGCCCCAGCAGGCGAAAATCCTGTTTGATGGTGGTTAAC
GGCGGGATATAACATGAGCTGTCTTCGGTATCGTCGTATCCCACTACCGAGATATCCGCACCAACGCGCA
GCCCGGACTCGGTAATGGCGCGCATTGCGCCCAGCGCCATCTGATCGTTGGCAACCAGCATCGCAGTGGG
AACGATGCCCTCATTCAGCATTTGCATGGTTTGTTGAAAACCGGACATGGCACTCCAGTCGCCTTCCCGT
TCCGCTATCGGCTGAATTTGATTGCGAGTGAGATATTTATGCCAGCCAGCCAGACGCAGACGCGCCGAGA
CAGAACTTAATGGGCCCGCTAACAGCGCGATTTGCTGGTGACCCAATGCGACCAGATGCTCCACGCCCAG
TCGCGTACCGTCTTCATGGGAGAAAATAATACTGTTGATGGGTGTCTGGTCAGAGACATCAAGAAATAAC
GCCGGAACATTAGTGCAGGCAGCTTCCACAGCAATGGCATCCTGGTCATCCAGCGGATAGTTAATGATCA
GCCCACTGACGCGTTGCGCGAGAAGATTGTGCACCGCCGCTTTACAGGCTTCGACGCCGCTTCGTTCTAC
CATCGACACCACCACGCTGGCACCCAGTTGATCGGCGCGAGATTTAATCGCCGCGACAATTTGCGACGGC
GCGTGCAGGGCCAGACTGGAGGTGGCAACGCCAATCAGCAACGACTGTTTGCCCGCCAGTTGTTGTGCCA
CGCGGTTGGGAATGTAATTCAGCTCCGCCATCGCCGCTTCCACTTTTTCCCGCGTTTTCGCAGAAACGTG
GCTGGCCTGGTTCACCACGCGGGAAACGGTCTGATAAGAGACACCGGCATACTCTGCGACATCGTATAAC
GTTACTGGTTTCACATTCACCACCCTGAATTGACTCTCTTCCGGGCGCTATCATGCCATACCGCGAAAGG
TTTTGCGCCATTCGATGGTGTCCGGGATCTCGACGCTCTCCCTTATGCGACTCCTGCATTAGGAAGCAGC
CCAGTAGTAGGTTGAGGCCGTTGAGCACCGCCGCCGCAAGGAATGGTGCATGCAAGGAGATGGCGCCCAA
CAGTCCCCCGGCCACGGGGCCTGCCACCATACCCACGCCGAAACAAGCGCTCATGAGCCCGAAGTGGCGA
GCCCGATCTTCCCCATCGGTGATGTCGGCGATATAGGCGCCAGCAA
